Addgene plasmid #224202: AiP15580 - pAAV-AiE0780m-minBG-axon-jGCaMP8s-WPRE3-BGHpA (Alias: CN5580)
Purpose: AiE0780m is an enhancer sequence, designed to drive AAV-mediated transgene expression in striatal D1 MSNs
Depositing lab: Allen Institute for Brain Science & Jonathan Ting. Depositing organization: Allen Institute. Publication: Enhancer AAV toolbox for accessing and perturbing striatal cell types and circuits. Hunker AC, Wirthlin ME, Gill G, Johansen NJ, Hooper M, Omstead V, Vargas S, Lerma MN, Taskin N, Weed N, Laird WD, Bishaw YM, Bendrick JL, Gore BB, Ben-Simon Y, Opitz-Araya X, Martinez RA, Way SW, Thyagarajan B, Otto S, Sanchez REA, Alexander JR, Amaya A, Amster A, Arbuckle J, Ayala A, Baker PM, Barcelli T, Barta S, Bertagnolli D, Bielstein C, Bishwakarma P, Bowlus J, Boyer G, Brouner K, Casian B, Casper T, Chakka AB, Chakrabarty R, Chong P, Clark M, Colbert K, Daniel S, Dawe T, Departee M, DiValentin P, Donadio NP, Dotson NI, Dwivedi D, Egdorf T, Fliss T, Gary A, Goldy J, Grasso C, Groce EL, Gudsnuk K, Han W, Haradon Z, Hastings S, Helback O, Ho WV, Huang C, Johnson T, Jones DL, Juneau Z, Kenney J, Leibly M, Li S, Liang E, Loeffler H, Lusk NA, Madigan Z, Malloy J, Malone J, McCue R, Melchor J, Mich JK, Moosman S, Morin E, Naidoo R, Newman D, Ngo K, Nguyen K, Oster AL, Ouellette B, Oyama AA, Pena N, Pham T, Phillips E, Pom C, Potekhina L, Ransford S, Ray PL, Reding M, Rette DF, Reynoldson C, Rimorin C, Sigler AR, Rocha DB, Ronellenfitch K, Ruiz A, Sawyer L, Sevigny JP, Shapovalova NV, Shepard N, Shulga L, Soliman S, Staats B, Taormina MJ, Tieu M, Wang Y, Wilkes J, Wood T, Zhou T, Williford A, Dee N, Mollenkopf T, Ng L, Esposito L, Kalmbach BE, Yao S, Ariza J, Collman F, Mufti S, Smith K, Waters J, Ersing I, Patrick M, Zeng H, Lein ES, Kojima Y, Horwitz G, Owen SF, Levi BP, Daigle TL, Tasic B, Bakken TE, Ting JT. Neuron. 2025 May 21;113(10):1507-1524.e17. doi: 10.1016/j.neuron.2025.04.035. PubMed 40403704.
Backbone
  Vector backbone: rAAV
  Vector type: AAV
Growth in bacteria
  Bacterial resistance: Ampicillin, 100 μg/mL
  Growth temperature: 30°C
  Growth strain: NEB Stable
  Copy number: High Copy
Gene/Insert
  Gene/Insert name: jGCaMP8s
  Species: Synthetic
  Cloning method: Restriction Enzyme; 5′ cloning site unknown (unknown if destroyed)
Terms and licenses: Academic/Nonprofit Terms; Industry Terms: Not Available to Industry
Depositor comments: Allen Institute plasmid alias: CN5580 . This work supported by NIH BRAIN Initiative grant UF1MH128339.
How to cite: AiP15580 - pAAV-AiE0780m-minBG-axon-jGCaMP8s-WPRE3-BGHpA (Alias: CN5580) was a gift from Allen Institute for Brain Science & Jonathan Ting (Addgene plasmid # 224202 ; http://n2t.net/addgene:224202 ; RRID:Addgene_224202)
