[The description below was written by a language model from this plasmid's Addgene catalogue record and pLannotate feature annotations shown in this document.]
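Description:
AiP15580 - pAAV-AiE0780m-minBG-axon-jGCaMP8s-WPRE3-BGHpA (alias CN5580) is a recombinant AAV transfer plasmid of about 5.4 kb, built for enhancer-driven expression of a calcium indicator in a defined striatal neuron class. The bacterial backbone carries an ampicillin resistance gene with its own promoter, a high-copy ColE1/pUC-type origin and an f1 phage origin. Small remnants of pBR322 bom and rop sequences are also annotated. The expression cassette is flanked by AAV2 inverted terminal repeats, which direct replication and packaging of the intervening DNA into AAV particles. The downstream ITR is annotated in full, whereas only short fragments of the upstream ITR were detected.

Between the ITRs, the enhancer AiE0780m is paired with a minimal promoter that the name calls minBG, presumably a minimal beta-globin promoter. Neither element is picked up by the automated feature annotation, but they would occupy the unannotated stretch upstream of the coding region. According to the record, this enhancer is designed to drive AAV-mediated transgene expression in striatal D1 medium spiny neurons. The payload is jGCaMP8s, a synthetic GFP-based calcium sensor, which the annotation software matched to the related GCaMP6s. It is preceded by a short N-terminal fragment of rat Gap43, which accounts for the "axon" targeting motif in the name, and by a short His-tag-like segment. A shortened woodchuck posttranscriptional element (WPRE3, annotated as two WPRE fragments) enhances transcript expression, and a bovine growth hormone polyadenylation signal terminates the message. The construct belongs to an enhancer AAV toolbox for accessing striatal cell types, and it would suit calcium imaging of D1 neuron axons and projections.
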