Features (pLannotate 1.2.2; 16 found; start..end, strand, type, name):
     12..39      +  repeat_region  AAV2 ITR (fragment): inverted terminal repeat of adeno-associated virus serotype 2 inverted
     68..95      +  repeat_region  AAV2 ITR (fragment): inverted terminal repeat of adeno-associated virus serotype 2 inverted
    766..825     +  CDS            Gap43 (fragment): NEUM_RAT - Experimental evidence at protein level: Swiss-Prot protein existence level 1. This protein is associated with nerve growth. It is a major component of the motile 'growth cones' that form the tips of elongating axons. Plays a role in axonal and dendritic filopodia induction (By similarity). From Rattus norvegicus (Rat).
    832..849     +  CDS            capTEV™ (fragment): composite tag for in vivo biotinylation, TEV protease cleavage, and 6xHis tagging
    925..2095    +  CDS            GCaMP6s (fragment): improved fluorescent protein-based calcium sensor (Chen et al., 2013)
   2128..2285    +  misc_feature   WPRE (fragment): woodchuck hepatitis virus posttranscriptional regulatory element
   2291..2371    +  misc_feature   WPRE (fragment): woodchuck hepatitis virus posttranscriptional regulatory element
   2388..2499    +  polyA_signal   bGH poly(A) signal: bovine growth hormone polyadenylation signal
   2617..2757    +  repeat_region  AAV2 ITR: inverted terminal repeat of adeno-associated virus serotype 2 inverted
   2762..2813    -  misc_feature   bom (fragment): basis of mobility region from pBR322
   2832..3287    +  rep_origin     f1 ori (sequence partly withheld): f1 bacteriophage origin of replication; arrow indicates direction of (+) strand synthesis
   3288..3337    -  misc_feature   bom (fragment): basis of mobility region from pBR322
   3439..3474    -  CDS            rop (fragment): Rop protein, which maintains plasmids at low copy number; rop
   3569..3673    +  promoter       AmpR promoter: bla
   3674..4534    +  CDS            AmpR: β-lactamase; bla; confers resistance to ampicillin, carbenicillin, and related antibiotics
   4705..5293    +  rep_origin     ori: high-copy-number ColE1/pMB1/pBR322/pUC origin of replication
>Addgene plasmid #224202 | AiP15580 - pAAV-AiE0780m-minBG-axon-jGCaMP8s-WPRE3-BGHpA (Alias: CN5580) | addgene full sequence | sequence record 446875 | Addgene NGS Result
CCTGCAGGCAGCTGCGCGCTCGCTCGCTCACTGAGGCCGCCCGGGCGTCGGGCGACCTTTGGTCGCCCGG
CCTCAGTGAGCGAGCGAGCGCGCAGAGAGGGAGTGGCCAACTCCATCACTAGGGGTTCCTGCGGCCGCAC
GCGTTGTTTCACAAACTACAGGTTCACTGGAGCACAGCCATGCCAACATGGCATCTAAGGCTGGTATGAC
CTCGAGACCCCTCCAGCACTCCTTCGTTCAGCCATAGAACAAGGAGACACAGATAAAGTCTGGAGCCGGG
CCCAGGTACCTGAGGCTCAGAGATGAGCCCGCAGCGAAGCTGACAACTGACTCATTCCTCCGACACTCTC
CCACCCTCCCAGCTAAGGAGGTGTCTGATGTGAACATGTTCTGCCTCTTTGTTGCCTGCTGTTGGGGGCG
AGGGCTTTGGGTGGATTTTGAAGAGCAATTATGCTTATTACTGGTTAGGATTTCTCTGTTTGCTGAGTGC
ATTAACTTTTAGCGCTTCCCATCACTCATTCTTCTTCACACCCTCTTGTCAGTTACAAATGTGCAGGTGG
AGAGCCACGAAAAAACCCTGCAGCAACGGCAACAGAAATCACAGCAACAACAACAAATGAACAGAAAGGA
TAGAAAGCAGATACTCAAAGATGGAGAAAAAGATACTCCCGAGAGGCTGAGCTCGGGCTGGGCATAAAAG
TCAGGGCAGAGCCATCTATTGCTTACATTTGCTTCTGGGATCCAGATCTTTCGAAGCTAGCCACCATGCT
GTGCTGTATGAGAAGAACCAAACAGGTTGAAAAGAATGATGAGGACCAAAAGATTGGTTCTCATCATCAT
CATCATCATACGCGCCGCAAGAAGACCTTCAAGGAGGTGGCCACCGCCGTGAAGATCATCGCCATGCTGA
TGGGCCTGAAGATCAACGTCTATATCAAGGCCGACAAGCAGAAGAACGGCATCAAGGCGAACTTCCACAT
CCGCCACAACATCGAGGACGGCGGCGTGCAGCTCGCCTACCACTACCAGCAGAACACCCCCATCGGCGAC
GGCCCCGTGCTGCTGCCCGACAACCACTACCTGAGCGTGGAGTCCAAACTTTCGAAAGACCCCAACGAGA
AGCGCGATCACATGGTCCTGCTGGAGTTCGTGACCGCCGCCGGGATCACTCTCGGCATGGACGAGCTGTA
CAAGGGCGGTACCGGAGGGAGCATGGTGAGCAAGGGCGAGGAGCTGTTCACCGGGGTGGTGCCCATCCTG
GTCGAGCTGGACGGCGACGTAAACGGCCACAAGTTCAGCGTGTCCGGCGAGGGTGAGGGCGATGCCACCT
ACGGCAAGCTGACCCTGAAGTTCATCTGCACCACCGGCAAGCTGCCCGTGCCCTGGCCCACCCTCGTGAC
CACCCTGACCTACGGCGTGCAGTGCTTCAGCCGCTACCCCGACCACATGAAGCAGCACGACTTCTTCAAG
TCCGCCATGCCCGAAGGCTACATCCAGGAGCGCACCATCTTCTTCAAGGACGACGGCAACTACAAGACCC
GCGCCGAGGTGAAGTTCGAGGGCGACACCCTGGTGAACCGCATCGAGCTGAAGGGCATCGACTTCAAGGA
GGACGGCAACATCCTGGGGCACAAGCTGGAGTACAACCTGCCGGACCAACTGACTGAAGAGCAGATCGCA
GAATACAAAGAGGCTTTCTCCCTATTTGACAAGGACGGGGATGGGACAATAACAACCAAGGAGCTGGGGA
CGGTGATGCGGTCTCTCGGACACAACCCCACAGAAGCAGAGCTGCAGGACATGATCAATGAAGTAGATGC
CGACGGTGACGGCACAATCGACTTCCCTGAGTTCCTGACAATGATGGCAAGAAAAATGAAATACAGGGAC
ACGGAAGAAGAAATTAGAGAAGCGTTCGGTGTGTTTGATAAGGATGGCAATGGCTACATCAGTGCAGCAG
AGCTTCGCCACGTGATGACAAACCTTGGAGAGAAGTTAACAGATGAAGAGGTTGATGAAATGATCAGGGA
AGCAGACATCGATGGGGATGGTCAGGTAAACTACGAAGAGTTTGTACAAATGATGACAGCGAAGTAAGGC
GCGCCGCGGCCGCGAATTCGATATCATAATCAACCTCTGGATTACAAAATTTGTGAAAGATTGACTGGTA
TTCTTAACTATGTTGCTCCTTTTACGCTATGTGGATACGCTGCTTTAATGCCTTTGTATCATGCTATTGC
TTCCCGTATGGCTTTCATTTTCTCCTCCTTGTATAAATCCTGGTTAGTTCTTGCCACGGCGGAACTCATC
GCCGCCTGCCTTGCCCGCTGCTGGACAGGGGCTCGGCTGTTGGGCACTGACAATTCCGTGGCTCGAGAGA
TCTTCGACTGTGCCTTCTAGTTGCCAGCCATCTGTTGTTTGCCCCTCCCCCGTGCCTTCCTTGACCCTGG
AAGGTGCCACTCCCACTGTCCTTTCCTAATAAAATGAGGAAATTGCATCGCATTGTCTGAGTAGGTGTCA
TTCTATTCTGGGGGGTGGGGTGGGGCAGGACAGCAAGGGGGAGGATTGGGAAGACAATAGCAGGCATGAG
ATCTCACGTGCGGACCGAGCGGCCGCAGGAACCCCTAGTGATGGAGTTGGCCACTCCCTCTCTGCGCGCT
CGCTCGCTCACTGAGGCCGGGCGACCAAAGGTCGCCCGACGCCCGGGCTTTGCCCGGGCGGCCTCAGTGA
GCGAGCGAGCGCGCAGCTGCCTGCAGGGGCGCCTGATGCGGTATTTTCTCCTTACGCATCTGTGCGGTAT
TTCACACCGCATA
[95 nt withheld, positions 2814-2908]
T
[46 nt withheld, positions 2910-2955]
C
[141 nt withheld, positions 2957-3097]
CCTTTGACGTTGGAGTCCACGTTCTTT
[37 nt withheld, positions 3125-3161]
ACTCTATCTCGGGCTATTCTTTTGATTTATAAGGGATTTTGCCGATTTCGGTCTATTGGTTAAAAAATGA
GCTGATTTAACAAAAATTTAACGCGAATTTTAACAAAATATTAACGTTTACAATTTTATGGTGCACTCTC
AGTACAATCTGCTCTGATGCCGCATAGTTAAGCCAGCCCCGACACCCGCCAACACCCGCTGACGCGCCCT
GACGGGCTTGTCTGCTCCCGGCATCCGCTTACAGACAAGCTGTGACCGTCTCCGGGAGCTGCATGTGTCA
GAGGTTTTCACCGTCATCACCGAAACGCGCGAGACGAAAGGGCCTCGTGATACGCCTATTTTTATAGGTT
AATGTCATGATAATAATGGTTTCTTAGACGTCAGGTGGCACTTTTCGGGGAAATGTGCGCGGAACCCCTA
TTTGTTTATTTTTCTAAATACATTCAAATATGTATCCGCTCATGAGACAATAACCCTGATAAATGCTTCA
ATAATATTGAAAAAGGAAGAGTATGAGTATTCAACATTTCCGTGTCGCCCTTATTCCCTTTTTTGCGGCA
TTTTGCCTTCCTGTTTTTGCTCACCCAGAAACGCTGGTGAAAGTAAAAGATGCTGAAGATCAGTTGGGTG
CACGAGTGGGTTACATCGAACTGGATCTCAACAGCGGTAAGATCCTTGAGAGTTTTCGCCCCGAAGAACG
TTTTCCAATGATGAGCACTTTTAAAGTTCTGCTATGTGGCGCGGTATTATCCCGTATTGACGCCGGGCAA
GAGCAACTCGGTCGCCGCATACACTATTCTCAGAATGACTTGGTTGAGTACTCACCAGTCACAGAAAAGC
ATCTTACGGATGGCATGACAGTAAGAGAATTATGCAGTGCTGCCATAACCATGAGTGATAACACTGCGGC
CAACTTACTTCTGACAACGATCGGAGGACCGAAGGAGCTAACCGCTTTTTTGCACAACATGGGGGATCAT
GTAACTCGCCTTGATCGTTGGGAACCGGAGCTGAATGAAGCCATACCAAACGACGAGCGTGACACCACGA
TGCCTGTAGCAATGGCAACAACGTTGCGCAAACTATTAACTGGCGAACTACTTACTCTAGCTTCCCGGCA
ACAATTAATAGACTGGATGGAGGCGGATAAAGTTGCAGGACCACTTCTGCGCTCGGCCCTTCCGGCTGGC
TGGTTTATTGCTGATAAATCTGGAGCCGGTGAGCGTGGGTCTCGCGGTATCATTGCAGCACTGGGGCCAG
ATGGTAAGCCCTCCCGTATCGTAGTTATCTACACGACGGGGAGTCAGGCAACTATGGATGAACGAAATAG
ACAGATCGCTGAGATAGGTGCCTCACTGATTAAGCATTGGTAACTGTCAGACCAAGTTTACTCATATATA
CTTTAGATTGATTTAAAACTTCATTTTTAATTTAAAAGGATCTAGGTGAAGATCCTTTTTGATAATCTCA
TGACCAAAATCCCTTAACGTGAGTTTTCGTTCCACTGAGCGTCAGACCCCGTAGAAAAGATCAAAGGATC
TTCTTGAGATCCTTTTTTTCTGCGCGTAATCTGCTGCTTGCAAACAAAAAAACCACCGCTACCAGCGGTG
GTTTGTTTGCCGGATCAAGAGCTACCAACTCTTTTTCCGAAGGTAACTGGCTTCAGCAGAGCGCAGATAC
CAAATACTGTTCTTCTAGTGTAGCCGTAGTTAGGCCACCACTTCAAGAACTCTGTAGCACCGCCTACATA
CCTCGCTCTGCTAATCCTGTTACCAGTGGCTGCTGCCAGTGGCGATAAGTCGTGTCTTACCGGGTTGGAC
TCAAGACGATAGTTACCGGATAAGGCGCAGCGGTCGGGCTGAACGGGGGGTTCGTGCACACAGCCCAGCT
TGGAGCGAACGACCTACACCGAACTGAGATACCTACAGCGTGAGCTATGAGAAAGCGCCACGCTTCCCGA
AGGGAGAAAGGCGGACAGGTATCCGGTAAGCGGCAGGGTCGGAACAGGAGAGCGCACGAGGGAGCTTCCA
GGGGGAAACGCCTGGTATCTTTATAGTCCTGTCGGGTTTCGCCACCTCTGACTTGAGCGTCGATTTTTGT
GATGCTCGTCAGGGGGGCGGAGCCTATGGAAAAACGCCAGCAACGCGGCCTTTTTACGGTTCCTGGCCTT
TTGCTGGCCTTTTGCTCACATGT
